>Addgene plasmid #240118 | pL6puro-pSV40(4)-pmRevErbA-mScaI3-NLS-Pest | addgene full sequence | sequence record 481753 | Addgene NGS Result
AATGTAGTCTTATGCAATACTCTTGTAGTCTTGCAACATGGTAACGATGAGTTAGCAACATGCCTTACAA
GGAGAGAAAAAGCACCGTGCATGCCGATTGGTGGAAGTAAGGTGGTACGATCGTGCCTTATTAGGAAGGC
AACAGACGGGTCTGACATGGATTGGACGAACCACTGAATTGCCGCATTGCAGAGATATTGTATTTAAGTG
CCTAGCTCGATACATAAACGGGTCTCTCTGGTTAGACCAGATCTGAGCCTGGGAGCTCTCTGGCTAACTA
GGGAACCCACTGCTTAAGCCTCAATAAAGCTTGCCTTGAGTGCTTCAAGTAGTGTGTGCCCGTCTGTTGT
GTGACTCTGGTAACTAGAGATCCCTCAGACCCTTTTAGTCAGTGTGGAAAATCTCTAGCAGTGGCGCCCG
AACAGGGACTTGAAAGCGAAAGGGAAACCAGAGGAGCTCTCTCGACGCAGGACTCGGCTTGCTGAAGCGC
GCACGGCAAGAGGCGAGGGGCGGCGACTGGTGAGTACGCCAAAAATTTTGACTAGCGGAGGCTAGAAGGA
GAGAGATGGGTGCGAGAGCGTCAGTATTAAGCGGGGGAGAATTAGATCGCGATGGGAAAAAATTCGGTTA
AGGCCAGGGGGAAAGAAAAAATATAAATTAAAACATATAGTATGGGCAAGCAGGGAGCTAGAACGATTCG
CAGTTAATCCTGGCCTGTTAGAAACATCAGAAGGCTGTAGACAAATACTGGGACAGCTACAACCATCCCT
TCAGACAGGATCAGAAGAACTTAGATCATTATATAATACAGTAGCAACCCTCTATTGTGTGCATCAAAGG
ATAGAGATAAAAGACACCAAGGAAGCTTTAGACAAGATAGAGGAAGAGCAAAACAAAAGTAAGACCACCG
CACAGCAAGCGGCCGCTGATCTTCAGACCTGGAGGAGGAGATATGAGGGACAATTGGAGAAGTGAATTAT
ATAAATATAAAGTAGTAAAAATTGAACCATTAGGAGTAGCACCCACCAAGGCAAAGAGAAGAGTGGTGCA
GAGAGAAAAAAGAGCAGTGGGAATAGGAGCTTTGTTCCTTGGGTTCTTGGGAGCAGCAGGAAGCACTATG
GGCGCAGCGTCAATGACGCTGACGGTACAGGCCAGACAATTATTGTCTGGTATAGTGCAGCAGCAGAACA
ATTTGCTGAGGGCTATTGAGGCGCAACAGCATCTGTTGCAACTCACAGTCTGGGGCATCAAGCAGCTCCA
GGCAAGAATCCTGGCTGTGGAAAGATACCTAAAGGATCAACAGCTCCTGGGGATTTGGGGTTGCTCTGGA
AAACTCATTTGCACCACTGCTGTGCCTTGGAATGCTAGTTGGAGTAATAAATCTCTGGAACAGATTTGGA
ATCACACGACCTGGATGGAGTGGGACAGAGAAATTAACAATTACACAAGCTTAATACACTCCTTAATTGA
AGAATCGCAAAACCAGCAAGAAAAGAATGAACAAGAATTATTGGAATTAGATAAATGGGCAAGTTTGTGG
AATTGGTTTAACATAACAAATTGGCTGTGGTATATAAAATTATTCATAATGATAGTAGGAGGCTTGGTAG
GTTTAAGAATAGTTTTTGCTGTACTTTCTATAGTGAATAGAGTTAGGCAGGGATATTCACCATTATCGTT
TCAGACCCACCTCCCAACCCCGAGGGGACCCGACAGGCCCGAAGGAATAGAAGAAGAAGGTGGAGAGAGA
GACAGAGACAGATCCATTCGATTAGTGAACGGATCTCGACGGTATCGCTAGCTTTTAAAAGAAAAGGGGG
GATTGGGGGGTACAGTGCAGGGGAAAGAATAGTAGACATAATAGCAACAGACATACAAACTAAAGAATTA
CAAAAACAAATTACAAAAATTCAAAATTTTACTAGTGATTATCGGATCAACTTTGTATAGAAAAGTTGCC
CTCTCTCTATGAGGACCTCAGAGCACTTTCCCTTTGTTCTCCTTTTTATTTCCCAGACAAAGGGAAATGA
CTCACCCCAAAGTCACTTGAGTGGGCAGTGTGGTGTCATATAAGCAAACAGGGAGTCCCTAGGGATATCC
CCGTGCTATGCCAGTCCTACCCGTGGGGGCTGGGGTTAGGGTGAAGAAGAGAAAGGGGTTTTATTTACAC
TGCTTGTCGCCCACCTTGTCACCATAGCAAAAGATGCTTAAGTTCTTGATTTAAGGGAAATCTCTCCTCC
CAGCTTGTCTTTCTCCCCCTAGTCACCACTAACCTCAGGGTGAGGTCAGTTCTCCAATCACGTGAAGCTC
TCACGTTTGCTAGGTTTGCAGAAAGGGCCTTTTAGCTTTGATCTTCCACGGAGCAGTAAAGCTTGCCAGG
CCCTCCCCAGGAATTCACATGCCCTTGCCATACAAGGCTTTCCAAACACGCCACCCTGACTCTTCAGAAA
ACCCCACCCCAGTCCACTTTCAGCTCCTCCCCGCTGCCAGCAAGCACTTTTGCAAAGCAGAAAAGGAATA
GGCACACTCCACCTACATTGTCAGTAGACTACAAATCCCAACAATCCTGGCGGTGCGCAGGCGCACAGAT
CTCAACGTGCCGGCTGCTGGAAAAGTGTGTCACTGGGGCACGAGGCGCTCCCTGGAATCACATGGTACCC
TGTGGAATGTGTGTCAGTTAGGGTGTGGAAAGTCCCCAGGCTCCCCAGCAGGCAGAAGTATGCAAAGCAT
GCATCTCAATTAGTCAGCAACCAGGTGTGGAAAGTCCCCAGGCTCCCCAGCAGGCAGAAGTATGCAAAGC
ATGCATCTCAATTAGTCAGCAACCATAGTCCCGCCCCTAACTCCGCCCATCCCGCCCCTAACTCCGCCCA
GTTCCGCCCATTCTCCGCCCCATGGCTGACTAATTTTTTTTATTTATGCAGAGGCCGAGGCCGCCTCTGC
CTCTGAGCTATTCCAGAAGTAGTGAGGAGGCTTTTTTGGAGGCCTAGGCTTTTGCAAAAAGCTCGGTACC
TGCTCCAGTGCCGCGTGCGGCCCGGGAACCCTGGGCTGCTGGCGCCTGCGCAGAGCCCTCTGTCCCAGGG
AAAGGCTCGGGCAAAAGGCGGTTGAGATTGGCAGAGTGAAATATTACTGCTGAGGAAACGTAGCAGGGCA
CACGTCTCTCTTTGCGTCCTGGTGCCTCATTTCTCCATCACCTACTTACTTCCTGGTTGCAGCTTCTCTT
CCTTTGGGACTTTTGCACCCGGAGCTCCAGATTCATTACCCTGCTTCACTGCGGAGCCTTCAGGAGTGGC
ATCCGGTGCACTGCAGAGACCCGACTCTCCTTGCTACCTTATAGCCAGAACTGCTGCAGGCTGATTCTTC
ACACACACACTCTCTGCTCTTCCCATGCAAATCAGATCTCAGGTGCCTCAGCGTCCTACCCTTCTGGAGG
GCTGCAGTATAGCCACCCCAAGACCTTACTGCTCAGTGCCTGGAATCCTGATTGCGAACTGCGGGGCTCA
CTCGTCTCCCTCAGCCATTGCCCAGGGGGCGAGAGAGGCCATCACAACCTCCAGTTTGTGTCAAGGTCCA
GTTTGAATGACCGCTTTCAGCTGGTGAAGACATGACGACCCTGGACTCCAATAACAACACAGGTACTGAG
ATTCTTATCTTTGCTCAGGGCTCACATGGCTGCAGAGCCGGGCCCACGTGCTGCATTTGTTTTCATTCAG
TAGAAGCCGTGGCCGCCATCTCATTGGTCATTGCCTCCCGGCCTCGTTACATAATGAGCTCCGCCCCTCA
AGTTGCCGGAGCAACGCTTGTCGCCTTCTCTCCTCCCCTCAGTTGTCCCGGCCCAGCTTGGTTTTAGGGC
CAGCCTACGACCCAGGACGCCCGGGAGGGGCGGGGCGAGGGCGGGGTTTTCCTTGCGACAGAAGGGAAGC
GGAGAAGGCGGTGCTTCGAGTTCCGGGGTTCCTCGTTGGGGTGCCACGTGCGAGGGGCACACGTGGAGTG
GGGACGTGAGGCCAGCTGAGGGCCAGGCTCCCGCCCCGCCCTTCTCCGCCTAGATCTGGGTGAAGCTGGG
CTGACTCACCGCCCCCGCCTGGCTTCTTTTCCTCTCAGAAAATAACCCATCCTCCAACCCAGCCGTGAAA
CCATAGCCGGGTAACCATTCTGTGACTTATTTTACAGGCAGGGTTCACCCTGACCAACCTTGAGCTATTT
TAAGGTTGCCCTGCCTGGTTTAGTGTGTGTCAGTGGGTGAGCAAGACATGTGCTTCTGTCGACTCGGTGG
CATGGCATGTGTCACCTCACACACGTGTCTGAGGATCCTCCCCTTTCCCCACTCCACCCATGGCCGGCCA
GGCTAAGTACTTGGCAGAGGTGTGGCAGACAAGTGGCCCTTCTCTTCTGTGCATACCACAGGAGCCGAAT
CACCTGGCCCGCAATGTAACCAGAGGGACAGAGCCGCTGGCTGAGTGGCTATAGAGCTAAAGTTACCACC
GGGCTGAGAAGGAAGGGGAATTCCTAAATCCCTAGAATGGATACTTTGTTTCTCCCTTTCATCTCCTGCA
ACTCATCTGAGTCTTATCTGTCACATTTCTAAGTCTCTTGTGACTCATCTCTCAGAGGCCAGAGCCAGGC
TGAACAGAGAGTCCTTCCCTGCAGTACTCTATGAGAATATGTCTTTGGGTGTTCTCTTATTTAGGTGGTG
TTATCACCTACATTGGCTCTAGTGGCTCCTCCCCGAGCCGGACCAGCCCGGAGTCCCTCTACAGTGACAG
CTCCAATGGCAGCTTCCAGTCCCTGACTCAAGGTTGTCCCACATACTTCCCACCATCAACGCGTGATAGC
ACCGAGGCAGTGATCAAGGAGTTCATGCGGTTCAAGGTGCACATGGAGGGCTCCATGAACGGCCACGAGT
TCGAGATCGAGGGCGAGGGCGAGGGCCGCCCCTACGAGGGCACCCAGACCGCCAAGCTGAAGGTGACCAA
GGGTGGCCCCCTGCCCTTCTCCTGGGACATCCTGTCCCCTCAGTTCATGTACGGCTCCAGGGCCTTCATC
AAGCACCCCGCCGACATCCCCGACTACTGGAAGCAGTCCTTCCCCGAGGGCTTCAAGTGGGAGCGCGTGA
TGATCTTCGAGGACGGCGGCACCGTGTCCGTGACCCAGGACACCTCCCTGGAGGACGGCACCCTGATCTA
CAAGGTGAAGCTCCGCGGCGGCAACTTCCCTCCTGACGGCCCCGTAATGCAGAAGAGGACAATGGGCTGG
GAAGCATCCACCGAGCGGTTGTACCCCGAGGACGTCGTGCTGAAGGGCGACATTAAGATGGCCCTGCGCC
TGAAGGACGGCGGCCGCTACCTGGCGGACTTCAAGACCACCTACAAGGCCAAGAAGCCCGTGCAGATGCC
CGGCGCCTTCAACATCGACCGCAAGTTGGACATCACCTCCCACAACGAGGACTACACCGTGGTGGAACAG
TACGAACGCTCCGTGGCCCGCCACTCCACCGGCGGCTCCGGTGGCTCCTCTAGACCTCCAAAAAAGAAGA
GAAAGGTAGAAGACCCCTTGTACAAGAGCCATGGCTTCCCGCCGGCTGTGGCTGCTCAGGATGATGGCAC
GCTGCCCATGTCCTGTGCCCAGGAGAGCGGGATGGACCGTCACCCTGCAGCCTGTGCTCCTGCTAGGATC
AATGTGTGACTCGAGCCCGCCCGGCCGGCCTTCTGCCGCTGCCCCCTTGTACAGAATCGAACTCTGCACT
TCTCTCTCCTTTACGAGACGAAAAGGAAAAGCAAACCAGAATCTTATTTATATTGTTATAAAATATTCCA
AGATGAGCCTCTGGCCCCCTGAGCCTTCTTGTAAATAACTCTTCCCCCACCCCCACCGCCATGCTCCCAT
CCTCCCCTATTTAAACCACTCTTGCTCTCTCCACCCTCCTCTGGCCCCTCGATTTGTTCTGTTCCTGTCT
CAAATCCAATAGTTCACAGCTGACAAGTTTGTACAAAAAAGCAGGCTTTCTACCGGGTAGGGGAGGCGCT
TTTCCCAAGGCAGTCTGGAGCATGCGCTTTAGCAGCCCCGCTGGGCACTTGGCGCTACACAAGTGGCCTC
TGGCCTCGCACACATTCCACATCCACCGGTAGGCGCCAACCGGCTCCGTTCTTTGGTGGCCCCTTCGCGC
CACCTTCTACTCCTCCCCTAGTCAGGAAGTTCCCCCCCGCCCCGCAGCTCGCGTCGTGCAGGACGTGACA
AATGGAAGTAGCACGTCTCACTAGTCTCGTGCAGATGGACAGCACCGCTGAGCAATGGAAGCGGGTAGGC
CTTTGGGGCAGCGGCCAATAGCAGCTTTGCTCCTTCGCTTTCTGGGCTCAGAGGCTGGGAAGGGGTGGGT
CCGGGGGCGGGCTCAGGGGCGGGCTCAGGGGCGGGGCGGGCGCCCGAAGGTCCTCCGGAGGCCCGGCATT
CTGCACGCTTCAAAAGCGCACGTCTGCCGCGCTGTTCTCCTCTTCCTCATCTCCGGGCCTTTCGACCTGC
CACCATGACCGAGTACAAGCCCACGGTGCGCCTCGCCACCCGCGACGACGTCCCCAGGGCCGTACGCACC
CTCGCCGCCGCGTTCGCCGACTACCCCGCCACGCGCCACACCGTCGATCCGGACCGCCACATCGAGCGGG
TCACCGAGCTGCAAGAACTCTTCCTCACGCGCGTCGGGCTCGACATCGGCAAGGTGTGGGTCGCGGACGA
CGGCGCCGCGGTGGCGGTCTGGACCACGCCGGAGAGCGTCGAAGCGGGGGCGGTGTTCGCCGAGATCGGC
CCGCGCATGGCCGAGTTGAGCGGTTCCCGGCTGGCCGCGCAGCAACAGATGGAAGGCCTCCTGGCGCCGC
ACCGGCCCAAGGAGCCCGCGTGGTTCCTGGCCACCGTCGGCGTCTCGCCCGACCACCAGGGCAAGGGTCT
GGGCAGCGCCGTCGTGCTCCCCGGAGTGGAGGCGGCCGAGCGCGCCGGGGTGCCCGCCTTCCTGGAGACC
TCCGCGCCCCGCAACCTCCCCTTCTACGAGCGGCTCGGCTTCACCGTCACCGCCGACGTCGAGGTGCCCG
AAGGACCGCGCACCTGGTGCATGACCCGCAAGCCCGGTGCCTGAACCCAGCTTTCTTGTACAAAGTGGTG
ATAATCGAATTCCGATAATCAACCTCTGGATTACAAAATTTGTGAAAGATTGACTGGTATTCTTAACTAT
GTTGCTCCTTTTACGCTATGTGGATACGCTGCTTTAATGCCTTTGTATCATGCTATTGCTTCCCGTATGG
CTTTCATTTTCTCCTCCTTGTATAAATCCTGGTTGCTGTCTCTTTATGAGGAGTTGTGGCCCGTTGTCAG
GCAACGTGGCGTGGTGTGCACTGTGTTTGCTGACGCAACCCCCACTGGTTGGGGCATTGCCACCACCTGT
CAGCTCCTTTCCGGGACTTTCGCTTTCCCCCTCCCTATTGCCACGGCGGAACTCATCGCCGCCTGCCTTG
CCCGCTGCTGGACAGGGGCTCGGCTGTTGGGCACTGACAATTCCGTGGTGTTGTCGGGGAAGCTGACGTC
CTTTCCATGGCTGCTCGCCTGTGTTGCCACCTGGATTCTGCGCGGGACGTCCTTCTGCTACGTCCCTTCG
GCCCTCAATCCAGCGGACCTTCCTTCCCGCGGCCTGCTGCCGGCTCTGCGGCCTCTTCCGCGTCTTCGCC
TTCGCCCTCAGACGAGTCGGATCTCCCTTTGGGCCGCCTCCCCGCATCGGGAATTCCCGCGGTTCGCTTT
AAGACCAATGACTTACAAGGCAGCTGTAGATCTTAGCCACTTTTTAAAAGAAAAGGGGGGACTGGAAGGG
CTAATTCACTCCCAACGAAGACAAGATCTGCTTTTTGCTTGTACTGGGTCTCTCTGGTTAGACCAGATCT
GAGCCTGGGAGCTCTCTGGCTAACTAGGGAACCCACTGCTTAAGCCTCAATAAAGCTTGCCTTGAGTGCT
TCAAGTAGTGTGTGCCCGTCTGTTGTGTGACTCTGGTAACTAGAGATCCCTCAGACCCTTTTAGTCAGTG
TGGAAAATCTCTAGCAGTAGTAGTTCATGTCATCTTATTATTCAGTATTTATAACTTGCAAAGAAATGAA
TATCAGAGAGTGAGAGGAACTTGTTTATTGCAGCTTATAATGGTTACAAATAAAGCAATAGCATCACAAA
TTTCACAAATAAAGCATTTTTTTCACTGCATTCTAGTTGTGGTTTGTCCAAACTCATCAATGTATCTTAT
CATGTCTGGCTCTAGCTATCCCGCCCCTAACTCCGCCCATCCCGCCCCTAACTCCGCCCAGTTCCGCCCA
TTCTCCGCCCCATGGCTGACTAATTTTTTTTATTTATGCAGAGGCCGAGGCCGCCTCGGCCTCTGAGCTA
TTCCAGAAGTAGTGAGGAGGCTTTTTTGGAGGCCTAGGGACGTACCCAATTCGCCCTATAGTGAGTCGTA
TTACGCGCGCTCACTGGCCGTCGTTTTACAACGTCGTGACTGGGAAAACCCTGGCGTTACCCAACTTAAT
CGCCTTGCAGCACATCCCCCTTTCGCCAGCTGGCGTAATAGCGAAGAGGCCCGCACCGATCGCCCTTCCC
AACAGTTGCGCAGCCTGAATGGCGAATGGG
[124 nt withheld, positions 8641-8764]
C
[91 nt withheld, positions 8766-8856]
A
[49 nt withheld, positions 8858-8906]
CCTTTGACGTTGGAGTCCACGTTCTTT
[37 nt withheld, positions 8934-8970]
ACCCTATCTCGGTCTATTCTTTTGATTTATAAGGGATTTTGCCGATTTCGGCCTATTGGTTAAAAAATGA
GCTGATTTAACAAAAATTTAACGCGAATTTTAACAAAATATTAACGCTTACAATTTAGGTGGCACTTTTC
GGGGAAATGTGCGCGGAACCCCTATTTGTTTATTTTTCTAAATACATTCAAATATGTATCCGCTCATGAG
ACAATAACCCTGATAAATGCTTCAATAATATTGAAAAAGGAAGAGTATGAGTATTCAACATTTCCGTGTC
GCCCTTATTCCCTTTTTTGCGGCATTTTGCCTTCCTGTTTTTGCTCACCCAGAAACGCTGGTGAAAGTAA
AAGATGCTGAAGATCAGTTGGGTGCACGAGTGGGTTACATCGAACTGGATCTCAACAGCGGTAAGATCCT
TGAGAGTTTTCGCCCCGAAGAACGTTTTCCAATGATGAGCACTTTTAAAGTTCTGCTATGTGGCGCGGTA
TTATCCCGTATTGACGCCGGGCAAGAGCAACTCGGTCGCCGCATACACTATTCTCAGAATGACTTGGTTG
AGTACTCACCAGTCACAGAAAAGCATCTTACGGATGGCATGACAGTAAGAGAATTATGCAGTGCTGCCAT
AACCATGAGTGATAACACTGCGGCCAACTTACTTCTGACAACGATCGGAGGACCGAAGGAGCTAACCGCT
TTTTTGCACAACATGGGGGATCATGTAACTCGCCTTGATCGTTGGGAACCGGAGCTGAATGAAGCCATAC
CAAACGACGAGCGTGACACCACGATGCCTGTAGCAATGGCAACAACGTTGCGCAAACTATTAACTGGCGA
ACTACTTACTCTAGCTTCCCGGCAACAATTAATAGACTGGATGGAGGCGGATAAAGTTGCAGGACCACTT
CTGCGCTCGGCCCTTCCGGCTGGCTGGTTTATTGCTGATAAATCTGGAGCCGGTGAGCGTGGGTCTCGCG
GTATCATTGCAGCACTGGGGCCAGATGGTAAGCCCTCCCGTATCGTAGTTATCTACACGACGGGGAGTCA
GGCAACTATGGATGAACGAAATAGACAGATCGCTGAGATAGGTGCCTCACTGATTAAGCATTGGTAACTG
TCAGACCAAGTTTACTCATATATACTTTAGATTGATTTAAAACTTCATTTTTAATTTAAAAGGATCTAGG
TGAAGATCCTTTTTGATAATCTCATGACCAAAATCCCTTAACGTGAGTTTTCGTTCCACTGAGCGTCAGA
CCCCGTAGAAAAGATCAAAGGATCTTCTTGAGATCCTTTTTTTCTGCGCGTAATCTGCTGCTTGCAAACA
AAAAAACCACCGCTACCAGCGGTGGTTTGTTTGCCGGATCAAGAGCTACCAACTCTTTTTCCGAAGGTAA
CTGGCTTCAGCAGAGCGCAGATACCAAATACTGTTCTTCTAGTGTAGCCGTAGTTAGGCCACCACTTCAA
GAACTCTGTAGCACCGCCTACATACCTCGCTCTGCTAATCCTGTTACCAGTGGCTGCTGCCAGTGGCGAT
AAGTCGTGTCTTACCGGGTTGGACTCAAGACGATAGTTACCGGATAAGGCGCAGCGGTCGGGCTGAACGG
GGGGTTCGTGCACACAGCCCAGCTTGGAGCGAACGACCTACACCGAACTGAGATACCTACAGCGTGAGCT
ATGAGAAAGCGCCACGCTTCCCGAAGAGAGAAAGGCGGACAGGTATCCGGTAAGCGGCAGGGTCGGAACA
GGAGAGCGCACGAGGGAGCTTCCAGGGGGAAACGCCTGGTATCTTTATAGTCCTGTCGGGTTTCGCCACC
TCTGACTTGAGCGTCGATTTTTGTGATGCTCGTCAGGGGGGCGGAGCCTATGGAAAAACGCCAGCAACGC
GGCCTTTTTACGGTTCCTGGCCTTTTGCTGGCCTTTTGCTCACATGTTCTTTCCTGCGTTATCCCCTGAT
TCTGTGGATAACCGTATTACCGCCTTTGAGTGAGCTGATACCGCTCGCCGCAGCCGAACGACCGAGCGCA
GCGAGTCAGTGAGCGAGGAAGCGGAAGAGCGCCCAATACGCAAACCGCCTCTCCCCGCGCGTTGGCCGAT
TCATTAATGCAGCTGGCACGACAGGTTTCCCGACTGGAAAGCGGGCAGTGAGCGCAACGCAATTAATGTG
AGTTAGCTCACTCATTAGGCACCCCAGGCTTTACACTTTATGCTTCCGGCTCGTATGTTGTGTGGAATTG
TGAGCGGATAACAATTTCACACAGGAAACAGCTATGACCATGATTACGCCAAGCGCGCAATTAACCCTCA
CTAAAGGGAACAAAAGCTGGAGCTGCAAGCTT
Features (pLannotate 1.2.2; 34 found; start..end, strand, type, name):
      3..229     +  promoter       RSV promoter: Rous sarcoma virus enhancer/promoter
    230..410     +  LTR            5' LTR (truncated): truncated 5' long terminal repeat (LTR) from HIV-1
    457..582     +  misc_feature   HIV-1 Ψ: packaging signal of human immunodeficiency virus type 1
    566..929     +  CDS            HIV-1 gag (fragment): gag protein from human immunodeficiency virus 1; gag
   1075..1308    +  misc_feature   RRE: The Rev response element (RRE) of HIV-1 allows for Rev-dependent mRNA export from the nucleus to the cytoplasm.
   1685..1785    +  CDS            Rev (fragment): human immunodeficiency virus 1 (HIV-1) Rev protein; rev; enhances nuclear export of unspliced and incompletely spliced viral mRNAs
   1803..1920    +  misc_feature   cPPT/CTS: central polypurine tract and central termination sequence of HIV-1
   1938..1958    +  protein_bind   attB4: mutant version of attB; core recombination site for the Gateway® BP reaction BP Clonase™
   2669..2998    +  promoter       SV40 promoter: SV40 enhancer and early promoter
   4684..4818    +  CDS            Nr1d1 (fragment): NR1D1_MOUSE - Also known as Ear1. Experimental evidence at protein level: Swiss-Prot protein existence level 1. Transcriptional repressor which coordinates circadian rhythm and metabolic pathways in a heme-dependent manner. Integral component of the complex transcription machinery that governs circadian rhythmicity and forms a critical negative limb of the circadian clock by directly repressing the expression of core clock components ARTNL/BMAL1, CLOCK and CRY1. Also regulates genes involved in metabolic functions, including lipid and bile acid metabolism, adipogenesis, gluconeogenesis and the
   4825..5492    +  CDS            mScarlet-2I (fragment): mScarlet-I derivative in which the N- and C-termini have been modified to reduce cytotoxicity (Valbuena et al., 2020) preserves the original mammalian codon optimization
   5518..5538    +  CDS            SV40 NLS: nuclear localization signal of SV40 (simian virus 40) large T antigen
   5557..5677    +  CDS            d1EGFP (fragment): EGFP destabilized by fusion to a mutated version of residues 422-461 of mouse ornithine decarboxylase, giving an in vivo half-life of ~1 hour mammalian codon-optimized
   5686..5781    -  CDS            THRA (fragment): THA_HUMAN - Also known as EAR7, ERBA1, NR1A1, THRA1, THRA2. Experimental evidence at protein level: Swiss-Prot protein existence level 1. [Isoform Alpha-2]: Does not bind thyroid hormone and functions as a weak dominant negative inhibitor of thyroid hormone action. From Homo sapiens (Human).
   5973..5997    +  protein_bind   attB1: mutant version of attB; recombination site for the Gateway® BP reaction BP Clonase™
   6005..6504    +  promoter       PGK promoter: mouse phosphoglycerate kinase 1 promoter
   6515..7114    +  CDS            PuroR: puromycin N-acetyltransferase; pac from Streptomyces alboniger; confers resistance to puromycin
   7115..7139    -  protein_bind   attB2: mutant version of attB; recombination site for the Gateway® BP reaction BP Clonase™
   7157..7745    +  misc_feature   WPRE: woodchuck hepatitis virus posttranscriptional regulatory element
   7812..7831    +  misc_feature   cPPT/CTS (fragment): central polypurine tract and central termination sequence of HIV-1
   7833..8066    +  LTR            3' LTR (ΔU3): self-inactivating 3' long terminal repeat (LTR) from HIV-1
   8138..8259    +  polyA_signal   SV40 poly(A) signal: SV40 polyadenylation signal
   8299..8434    +  rep_origin     SV40 ori: SV40 origin of replication
   8455..8473    -  promoter       T7 promoter: promoter for bacteriophage T7 RNA polymerase
   8481..8636    +  CDS            lacZα (fragment): LacZα fragment of β-galactosidase; lacZ fragment
   8641..9069    +  rep_origin     f1 ori (sequence partly withheld): f1 bacteriophage origin of replication; arrow indicates direction of (+) strand synthesis
   9122..9226    +  promoter       AmpR promoter: bla
   9227..10087   +  CDS            AmpR: β-lactamase; bla; confers resistance to ampicillin, carbenicillin, and related antibiotics
  10258..10846   +  rep_origin     ori: high-copy-number ColE1/pMB1/pBR322/pUC origin of replication
  11029..11121   +  CDS            lacI (fragment): lac repressor; lacI; The lac repressor binds to the lac operator to inhibit transcription in E. coli. This inhibition can be relieved by adding lactose or isopropyl-β-D-thiogalactopyranoside (IPTG).
  11134..11155   +  protein_bind   CAP binding site: CAP binding activates transcription in the presence of cAMP. E. coli catabolite activator protein
  11170..11200   +  promoter       lac promoter: promoter for the E. coli lac operon
  11204..11226   +  protein_bind   lac operator (fragment): The lac repressor binds to the lac operator to inhibit transcription in E. coli. This inhibition can be relieved by adding lactose or isopropyl-β-D-thiogalactopyranoside (IPTG). lac repressor encoded by lacI
  11269..11287   +  promoter       T3 promoter: promoter for bacteriophage T3 RNA polymerase
