[The description below was written by a language model from this plasmid's Addgene catalogue record and pLannotate feature annotations shown in this document.]
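Description:
pL6puro-pSV40(4)-pmRevErbA-mScaI3-NLS-Pest is a third-generation-style, self-inactivating lentiviral transfer plasmid (about 11.3 kb) built on a pLenti6-puromycin backbone. It is maintained in E. coli through a high-copy ColE1/pUC origin and ampicillin resistance, and it also carries an f1 origin. The viral portion comprises an RSV promoter fused to a truncated HIV-1 5' LTR, the Ψ packaging signal with a gag fragment, the RRE for Rev-dependent export of the genomic RNA, a cPPT/CTS, a WPRE and a ΔU3 3' LTR, followed by an SV40 poly(A) signal and SV40 origin outside the provirus. Residual Gateway attB4, attB1 and attB2 sites mark the junctions of the modular assembly.

The payload is a red fluorescent circadian reporter. An SV40 enhancer/early promoter element sits upstream of murine Nr1d1 (REV-ERBα) promoter sequence, which itself is not annotated as a feature but presumably occupies the region leading into a short Nr1d1 coding fragment. That fragment is immediately followed by mScarlet-I3 (labelled by the annotation tool as a related mScarlet-I derivative), an SV40 large T nuclear localization signal and a PEST degron from mouse ornithine decarboxylase. Rhythmic Nr1d1 promoter activity drives the reporter, the SV40 element is intended to boost expression, nuclear targeting concentrates the signal for single-cell imaging, and the degron shortens protein half-life so that fluorescence tracks transcriptional oscillations. A separate PGK promoter–puromycin N-acetyltransferase cassette allows selection of transduced mammalian cells. The construct was made by swapping the fluorophore of a Venus version. The depositor notes that in U2OS cells the SV40(3) and JeT variants of this series reported rhythms better.
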