Addgene plasmid #240118: pL6puro-pSV40(4)-pmRevErbA-mScaI3-NLS-Pest
Purpose: A lentiviral (red) fluorescent reporter of circadian rhythm, based on the murine Nr1d1-gene (REVERBa protein), expression enhanced by SV40 promoter.
Depositing lab: Achim Kramer. Depositing organization: Charite Universitaetsmedizin Berlin. Publication: A lentiviral fluorescent reporter to study circadian rhythms in single cells. Gabriel CH, Lehmann L, Ahlburg J, Achim Kramer A. bioRxiv 2025.06.30.661926 10.1101/2025.06.30.661926.
Backbone
  Vector backbone: pLenti6-puromycin
  Backbone manufacturer: VectorBuilder
  Vector type: Lentiviral
  Selectable markers: Puromycin
Growth in bacteria
  Bacterial resistance: Ampicillin, 100 μg/mL
  Growth temperature: 37°C
  Growth strain: NEB Stable
  Copy number: Unknown
Gene/Insert
  Gene/Insert name: murine Nr1d1 promoter+mScarlet-I3-NLS-Pest-Reporter (alt name: mREVERBa promoter)
  Species: M. musculus (mouse)
  Mutation: added SV40-Enhancer+Ori
  Entrez Gene: Nr1d1 (a.k.a. A530070C09Rik)
  Cloning method: Restriction Enzyme; 5′ cloning site MluI (not destroyed); 3′ cloning site XbaI (not destroyed)
  Sequencing primers: 5′ ctgggacagagggctct; 3′ TCCAATGGCAGCTTCCAGTC
Resource information
  A portion of this plasmid was derived from a plasmid made by: Nagoshi et al. 2004 (doi: 10.1016/j.cell.2004.11.015, PMID: 15550250). mScarlet-I3 from Dorus Gadella (Addgene Plasmid 189763)
Terms and licenses: Academic/Nonprofit Terms; Industry Terms: Not Available to Industry
Depositor comments: Exchanged fluorophore from pL6puro-pSV40(4)-pmRevErbA-Venus-NLS-Pest. From our analysis in U2OS cells, SV40(3) and JeT variants are superior in reporting circadian rhythms. Please visit https://doi.org/10.1101/2025.06.30.661926 for bioRxiv preprint.
How to cite: pL6puro-pSV40(4)-pmRevErbA-mScaI3-NLS-Pest was a gift from Achim Kramer (Addgene plasmid # 240118 ; http://n2t.net/addgene:240118 ; RRID:Addgene_240118)
